>Addgene plasmid #232864 | VPS13C^Halo | addgene full sequence | sequence record 476187 | Addgene NGS Result
GACGGATCGGGAGATCTCCCGATCCCCTATGGTGCACTCTCAGTACAATCTGCTCTGATGCCGCATAGTT
AAGCCAGTATCTGCTCCCTGCTTGTGTGTTGGAGGTCGCTGAGTAGTGCGCGAGCAAAATTTAAGCTACA
ACAAGGCAAGGCTTGACCGACAATTGCATGAAGAATCTGCTTAGGGTTAGGCGTTTTGCGCTGCTTCGCG
ATGTACGGGCCAGATATACGCGTTGACATTGATTATTGACTAGTTATTAATAGTAATCAATTACGGGGTC
ATTAGTTCATAGCCCATATATGGAGTTCCGCGTTACATAACTTACGGTAAATGGCCCGCCTGGCTGACCG
CCCAACGACCCCCGCCCATTGACGTCAATAATGACGTATGTTCCCATAGTAACGCCAATAGGGACTTTCC
ATTGACGTCAATGGGTGGAGTATTTACGGTAAACTGCCCACTTGGCAGTACATCAAGTGTATCATATGCC
AAGTACGCCCCCTATTGACGTCAATGACGGTAAATGGCCCGCCTGGCATTATGCCCAGTACATGACCTTA
TGGGACTTTCCTACTTGGCAGTACATCTACGTATTAGTCATCGCTATTACCATGGTGATGCGGTTTTGGC
AGTACATCAATGGGCGTGGATAGCGGTTTGACTCACGGGGATTTCCAAGTCTCCACCCCATTGACGTCAA
TGGGAGTTTGTTTTGGCACCAAAATCAACGGGACTTTCCAAAATGTCGTAACAACTCCGCCCCATTGACG
CAAATGGGCGGTAGGCGTGTACGGTGGGAGGTCTATATAAGCAGAGCTCTCTGGCTAACTAGAGAACCCA
CTGCTTACTGGCTTATCGAAATTAATACGACTCACTATAGGGAGACCCAAGCTGGCTAGCGTTTAAACGG
GCCCGCCACCATGGTCCTGGAGAGCGTGGTCGCCGATCTGCTGAACCGATTCCTGGGGGATTACGTGGAG
AACCTGAACAAGTCACAGCTGAAACTGGGAATCTGGGGAGGAAACGTGGCCCTGGACAATCTGCAGATCA
AGGAGAACGCCCTGAGCGAGCTGGACGTGCCCTTCAAGGTGAAGGCCGGCCAGATCGATAAGCTGACCCT
GAAGATCCCTTGGAAGAATCTGTACGGAGAGGCAGTGGTGGCCACACTGGAGGGCCTGTATCTGCTGGTG
GTGCCAGGAGCCAGCATCAAGTACGACGCCGTGAAGGAGGAGAAGTCTCTGCAGGATGTGAAGCAGAAGG
AGCTGAGCCGGATCGAGGAGGCCCTGCAGAAGGCAGCAGAGAAGGGAACCCACTCCGGAGAGTTTATCTA
TGGCCTGGAGAACTTCGTGTACAAGGACATCAAGCCTGGCCGCAAGCGGAAGAAGCACAAGAAGCACTTT
AAGAAGCCTTTCAAGGGCCTGGACAGATCCAAGGATAAGCCAAAGGAGGCCAAGAAGGATACCTTCGTGG
AGAAGCTGGCCACACAGGTCATCAAGAATGTGCAGGTGAAGATCACAGACATCCACATCAAGTATGAGGA
CGATGTGACCGATCCAAAGAGGCCCCTGAGCTTTGGCGTGACACTGGGCGAGCTGTCCCTGCTGACAGCC
AACGAGCACTGGACCCCATGCATCCTGAATGAGGCCGACAAGATCATCTACAAGCTGATCCGCCTGGATA
GCCTGTCCGCCTATTGGAACGTGAATTGTTCTATGAGCTACCAGAGATCCAGGGAGCAGATCCTGGACCA
GCTGAAGAACGAGATCCTGACCTCTGGCAACATCCCCCCTAATTACCAGTATATCTTCCAGCCTATCTCC
GCCTCTGCCAAGCTGTATATGAATCCATACGCCGAGAGCGAGCTGAAGACCCCCAAGCTGGATTGCAACA
TCGAGATCCAGAATATCGCCATCGAGCTGACAAAGCCACAGTATCTGTCTATGATCGACCTGCTGGAGAG
CGTGGATTACATGGTGAGGAACGCCCCCTACCGCAAGTATAAGCCTTACCTGCCACTGCACACCAATGGC
CGGAGATGGTGGAAGTATGCCATCGACTCTGTGCTGGAGGTGCACATCAGGCGCTACACACAGATGTGGA
GCTGGTCCAACATCAAGAAGCACCGGCAGCTGCTGAAGTCCTATAAGATCGCCTACAAGAATAAGCTGAC
CCAGTCCAAGGTGTCTGAGGAGATCCAGAAGGAGATCCAGGACCTGGAGAAGACACTGGACGTGTTCAAC
ATCATCCTGGCAAGGCAGCAGGCACAGGTGGAAGTGATCAGATCCGGCCAGAAGCTGAGGAAGAAGTCTG
CCGACACCGGAGAGAAGAGAGGAGGATGGTTCAGCGGCCTGTGGGGCAAGAAGGAGAGCAAGAAGAAGGA
CGAGGAGTCTCTGATCCCTGAGACAATCGACGATCTGATGACCCCAGAGGAGAAGGATAAGCTGTTTACC
GCCATCGGCTATTCTGAGAGCACACACAATCTGACCCTGCCCAAGCAGTACGTGGCCCACATCATGACAC
TGAAGCTGGTGTCCACCTCTGTGACAATCAGGGAGAACAAGAATATCCCTGAGATCCTGAAGATCCAGAT
CATCGGCCTGGGAACCCAGGTGTCCCAGCGGCCAGGCGCCCAGGCCCTGAAGGTGGAGGCAAAGCTGGAG
CACTGGTATATCACAGGCCTGAGACAGCAGGACATCGTGCCTAGCCTGGTGGCCTCCATCGGCGATACCA
CAAGCTCCCTGCTGAAGATCAAGTTCGAGACAAACCCCGAGGACTCCCCTGCCGATCAGACCCTGATCGT
GCAGTCTCAGCCAGTGGAAGTGATCTACGACGCCAAGACCGTGAACGCCGTGGTGGAGTTCTTTCAGTCT
AATAAGGGCCTGGATCTGGAGCAGATCACCAGCGCCACACTGATGAAGCTGGAGGAGATCAAGGAGCGCA
CCGCCACAGGCCTGACACACATCATCGAGACACGCAAGGTGCTGGACCTGCGGATCAACCTGAAGCCTTC
CTATCTGGTGGTGCCACAGACCGGCTTCCACCACGAGAAGTCTGACCTGCTGATCCTGGATTTTGGCACA
TTCCAGCTGAACAGCAAGGACCAGGGCCTGCAGAAGACCACAAATTCTAGCCTGGAGGAGATCATGGATA
AGGCCTACGACAAGTTTGATGTGGAGATCAAGAATGTGCAGCTGCTGTTCGCCAGAGCCGAGGAGACATG
GAAGAAGTGCAGGTTTCAGCACCCAAGCACAATGCACATCCTGCAGCCCATGGACATCCACGTGGAGCTG
GCCAAGGCCATGGTGGAGAAGGATATCAGAATGGCAAGGTTCAAGGTGTCCGGAGGCCTGCCACTGATGC
ACGTGAGGATCTCTGACCAGAAGATGAAGGATGTGCTGTATCTGATGAATAGCATCCCACTGCCCCAGAA
GTCCTCTGCCCAGTCCCCTGAGAGGCAGGTGAGCTCCATCCCAATCATCAGCGGAGGAACAAAGGGCCTG
CTGGGCACCTCCCTGCTGCTGGACACAGTGGAGAGCGAGTCCGACGATGAGTACTTCGACGCAGAGGATG
GAGAGCCACAGACCTGTAAGTCTATGAAGGGCAGCGAGCTGAAGAAGGCCGCCGAGGTGCCTAACGAGGA
GCTGATCAATCTGCTGCTGAAGTTTGAGATCAAGGAAGTGATCCTGGAGTTCACCAAGCAGCAGAAGGAG
GAGGATACCATCCTGGTGTTTAACGTGACACAGCTGGGCACCGAGGCCACAATGAGGACCTTCGACCTGA
CAGTGGTGTCTTATCTGAAGAAGATCAGCCTGGATTACCACGAGATCGAGGGCAGCAAGCGCAAGCCCCT
GCACCTGATCTCTAGCTCCGACAAGCCTGGCCTGGATCTGCTGAAGGTGGAGTATATCAAGGCCGACAAG
AATGGCCCTTCCTTTCAGACCGCCTTCGGCAAGACAGAGCAGACCGTGAAGGTGGCCTTCTCTAGCCTGA
ACCTGCTGCTGCAGACACAGGCCCTGGTGGCCTCTATCAATTACCTGACCACAATCATCCCTAGCGACGA
TCAGTCTATCAGCGTGGCCAAGGAGGTGCAGATCAGCACCGAGAAGCAGCAGAAGAACTCCACACTGCCA
AAGGCCATCGTGTCCTCTAGAGACAGCGATATCATCGACTTTAGGCTGTTCGCCAAGCTGAACGCCTTTT
GCGTGATCGTGTGCAATGAGAAGAACAATATCGCCGAGATCAAGATCCAGGGCCTGGATAGCTCCCTGAG
CCTGCAGTCCAGAAAGCAGTCCCTGTTCGCCAGGCTGGAGAATATCATCGTGACCGACGTGGATCCCAAG
ACAGTGCACAAGAAGGCCGTGTCTATCATGGGCAACGAGGTGTTCAGGTTTAATCTGGACCTGTATCCTG
ATGCCACCGAGGGCGACCTGTACACAGATATGAGCAAGGTGGACGGCGTGCTGTCCCTGAACGTGGGCTG
CATCCAGATCGTGTACCTGCACAAGTTCCTGATGAGCCTGCTGAATTTTCTGAACAATTTCCAGACCGCC
AAGGAGTCCCTGTCTGCCGCAACAGCACAGGCAGCAGAGAGGGCAGCCACCTCCGTGAAGGACCTGGCAC
AGCGGAGCTTCCGGGTGAGCATCAACATCGATCTGAAGGCCCCCGTGATCGTGATCCCTCAGTCTAGCAT
CAGCACCAATGCCGTGGTGGTGGACCTGGGCCTGATCAGAGTGCACAACCAGTTTTCTCTGGTGAGCGAC
GAGGATTATCTGAATCCACCCGTGATCGACCGCATGGATGTGCAGCTGACAAAGCTGACCCTGTATCGGA
CCGTGATCCAGCCAGGCATCTACCACCCCGATATCCAGCTGCTGCACCCTATCAACCTGGAGTTCCTGGT
GAACCGGAATCTGGCCGCCTCCTGGTACCACAAGGTGCCAGTGGTGGAGATCAAGGGCCACCTGGACAGC
ATGAACGTGTCCCTGAATCAGGAGGATCTGAACCTGCTGTTTAGGATCCTGACCGAGAATCTGTGCGAGG
GCACAGAGGACCTGGATAAGGTGAAGCCCCGCGTGCAGGAGACAGGCGAGATCAAGGAGCCTCTGGAGAT
CAGCATCTCCCAGGACGTGCACGATTCTAAGAACACACTGACCACAGGCGTGGAGGAGATCCGGAGCGTG
GACATCATCAACATGCTGCTGAATTTCGAGATCAAGGAGGTGGTGGTGACCCTGATGAAGAAGAGCGAGA
AGAAGGGCAGACCCCTGCACGAGCTGAATGTGCTGCAGCTGGGCATGGAGGCCAAGGTGAAGACATATGA
TATGACCGCCAAGGCCTACCTGAAGAAGATCTCTATGCAGTGTTTCGACTTTACCGATAGCAAGGGCGAG
CCCCTGCACATCATCAACTCCTCTAATGTGACAGACGAGCCTCTGCTGAAGATGCTGCTGACCAAGGCCG
ACTCTGATGGCCCTGAGTTTAAGACAATCCACGATAGCACCAAGCAGAGGCTGAAGGTGTCCTTCGCCTC
TCTGGACCTGGTGCTGCACCTGGAGGCCCTGCTGAGCTTTATGGATTTCCTGAGCTCCGCCGCACCATTC
TCCGAGCCCTCTAGCTCCGAGAAGGAGTCTGAGCTGAAGCCACTGGTGGGCGAGTCTCGCAGCATCGCCG
TGAAGGCCGTGTCTAGCAACATCTCCCAGAAGGACGTGTTTGATCTGAAGATCACCGCCGAGCTGAACGC
CTTCAACGTGTTCGTGTGCGACCAGAAGTGTAATATCGCCGATATCAAGATCCACGGCATGGACGCCTCC
ATCTCTGTGAAGCCAAAGCAGACAGACGTGTTCGCCAGGCTGAAGGACATCATCGTGATGAACGTGGATC
TGCAGTCTATCCACAAGAAGGCCGTGAGCATCCTGGGCGACGAGGTGTTCCGCTTTCAGCTGACCCTGTA
TCCAGATGCAACAGAGGGAGAGGCATACGCAGACATGTCCAAGGTGGATGGCAAGCTGTCTTTTAAGGTC
GGATGTATCCAGATCGTGTACGTGCACAAGTTCTTTATGTCTCTGCTGAACTTTCTGAATAACTTCCAGA
CCGCAAAGGAGGCCCTGAGCACCGCAACAGTGCAGGCCGCCGAGAGGGCAGCCTCCTCTATGAAGGACCT
GGCCCAGAAGTCTTTCCGCCTGCTGATGGATATCAATCTGAAGGCCCCTGTGATCATCATCCCACAGAGC
TCCGTGAGCCCAAACGCCGTGATCGCAGACCTGGGCCTGATTAGGGTGGAGAATAAGTTTTCTCTGGTGC
CTATGGAGCACTATAGCCTGCCTCCAGTGATCGACAAGATGAACATCGAGCTGACCCAGCTGAAGCTGAG
CCGGACAATCCTGCAGGCATCCCTGCCACAGAATGATATCGAGATCCTGAAGCCTGTGAACATGCTGCTG
AGCATCCAGAGAAATCTGGCAGCAGCATGGTACGTGCAGATCCCAGGCATGGAGATCAAGGGCAAGCTGA
AGCCCATGCAGGTGGCCCTGTCCGAGGACGATCTGACCGTGCTGATGAAGATCCTGCTGGAGAACCTGGG
CGAGGCCTCTAGCCAGCCTTCTCCAACCCAGAGCGTGCAGGAGACAGTGCGCGTGCGGAAGGTGGACGTG
TCCTCTGTGCCATCCGCGGGAGCAGAGATCGGAACCGGCTTCCCCTTTGATCCTCACTATGTGGAGGTGC
TGGGCGAGCGCATGCACTACGTGGACGTGGGACCCCGGGACGGAACACCTGTGCTGTTCCTGCACGGCAA
CCCTACCAGCTCCTACGTGTGGCGCAATATCATCCCTCACGTGGCACCAACCCACAGGTGCATCGCACCA
GACCTGATCGGCATGGGCAAGAGCGACAAGCCCGATCTGGGCTACTTCTTTGACGATCACGTGAGGTTTA
TGGACGCCTTCATCGAGGCCCTGGGCCTGGAGGAGGTGGTGCTGGTCATCCACGATTGGGGATCCGCCCT
GGGATTCCACTGGGCAAAGAGAAACCCAGAGAGGGTGAAGGGCATCGCCTTTATGGAGTTCATCAGGCCA
ATCCCTACCTGGGACGAGTGGCCCGAGTTTGCCAGAGAGACATTTCAGGCCTTCAGAACCACAGACGTGG
GCAGGAAGCTGATCATCGATCAGAACGTGTTCATCGAGGGCACACTGCCAATGGGAGTGGTGCGGCCCCT
GACCGAGGTGGAGATGGACCACTATAGGGAGCCCTTTCTGAATCCTGTGGATCGGGAGCCACTGTGGAGA
TTCCCAAACGAGCTGCCAATCGCAGGAGAGCCAGCAAATATCGTGGCCCTGGTGGAGGAGTACATGGACT
GGCTGCACCAGAGCCCAGTGCCCAAGCTGCTGTTCTGGGGCACCCCAGGCGTGCTGATCCCACCTGCAGA
GGCAGCAAGGCTGGCCAAGTCCCTGCCAAACTGTAAGGCCGTGGATATCGGCCCTGGCCTGAACCTGCTG
CAGGAGGACAATCCCGATCTGATCGGCTCTGAGATCGCCAGATGGCTGAGCACCCTGGAGATCAGCGGAT
CCGCGGGAGACCACCTGAAGGAGCAGGAGGACTGGACAGATAGCAAGCTGTCCATGAATCAGATCGTGAG
CCTGCAGTTCGATTTTCACTTTGAGTCTCTGAGCATCATCCTGTACAACAATGACATCAACCAGGAGTCC
GGCGTGGCCTTTCACAATGATTCTTTCCAGCTGGGCGAGCTGAGGCTGCACCTGATGGCCTCTAGCGGCA
AGATGTTCAAGGACGGCTCCATGAACGTGTCTGTGAAGCTGAAGACCTGCACACTGGACGATCTGAGGGA
GGGAATCGAGAGGGCCACCTCCCGGATGATCGATAGAAAGAACGACCAGGATAACAATTCCTCTATGATC
GACATCAGCTATAAGCAGGATAAGAATGGCTCCCAGATCGACGCCGTGCTGGATAAGCTGTACGTGTGCG
CCTCTGTGGAGTTTCTGATGACCGTGGCCGACTTCTTTATCAAGGCAGTGCCACAGAGCCCAGAGAACGT
GGCCAAGGAGACACAGATCCTGCCTAGGCAGACCGCCACAGGCAAGGTGAAGATCGAGAAGGACGATAGC
GTGCGCCCTAATATGACCCTGAAGGCCATGATCACAGACCCAGAGGTGGTGTTTGTGGCATCCCTGACCA
AGGCAGATGCACCAGCCCTGACAGCCTCTTTCCAGTGCAACCTGTCCCTGTCTACCAGCAAGCTGGAGCA
GATGATGGAGGCATCCGTGCGGGACCTGAAGGTGCTGGCCTGTCCATTTCTGAGAGAGAAGAGGGGCAAG
AATATCACCACAGTGCTGCAGCCCTGCTCCCTGTTCATGGAGAAGTGTACCTGGGCCTCTGGCAAGCAGA
ACATCAATATCATGGTGAAGGAGTTCATCATCAAGATCAGCCCTATCATCCTGAACACAGTGCTGACCAT
CATGGCCGCCCTGTCCCCAAAGACCAAGGAGGACGGCAGCAAGGATACATCCAAGGAGATGGAGAATCTG
TGGGGCATCAAGAGCATCAACGACTACAATACCTGGTTTCTGGGCGTGGATACCGCCACAGAGATCACAG
AGTCCTTCAAGGGCATCGAGCACTCTCTGATCGAGGAGAACTGCGGCGTCGTGGTGGAGAGCATCCAGGT
GACACTGGAGTGTGGCCTGGGACACAGAACCGTGCCACTGCTGCTGGCCGAGTCTAAGTTCAGCGGCAAC
ATCAAGAATTGGACATCCCTGATGGCAGCAGTGGCAGACGTGACCCTGCAGGTGCACTACTATAATGAGA
TCCACGCCGTGTGGGAGCCTCTGATCGAGAGGGTGGAGGGCAAGCGCCAGTGGAACCTGCGGTTGGACGT
GAAGAAGAATCCCGTGCAGGATAAGAGCCTGCTGCCTGGCGACGACTTCATCCCTGAGCCACAGATGGCC
ATCCACATCAGCTCCGGCAACACAATGAATATCACCATCTCCAAGTCTTGCCTGAACGTGTTTAACAATC
TGGCCAAGGGCTTCTCCGAGGGCACAGCCTCTACCTTTGACTATAGCCTGAAGGATAGAGCCCCCTTCAC
CGTGAAGAATGCCGTGGGCGTGCCAATCAAGGTGAAGCCCAACTGTAATCTGCGCGTGATGGGCTTTCCT
GAGAAGAGCGACATCTTCGACGTGGATGCCGGCCAGAACCTGGAGCTGGAGTACGCCTCCATGGTGCCAT
CTAGCCAGGGCAATCTGTCCATCCTGTCTAGGCAGGAGTCCTCTTTCTTTACCCTGACAATCGTGCCCCA
CGGCTATACCGAGGTGGCCAACATCCCTGTGGCCAGACCAGGCCGGAGACTGTACAATGTGAGGAACCCC
AATGCCAGCCACTCCGACTCTGTGCTGGTGCAGATCGATGCCACCGAGGGCAACAAAGTGATCACCCTGC
GCAGCCCTCTGCAGATCAAGAATCACTTTTCCATCGCCTTCATCATCTATAAGTTCGTGAAGAACGTGAA
GCTGCTGGAGAGAATCGGCATCGCCAGGCCTGAGGAGGAGTTTCACGTGCCACTGGACAGCTACAGGTGC
CAGCTGTTCATCCAGCCAGCCGGCATCCTGGAGCACCAGTATAAGGAGTCCACCACATACATCTCTTGGA
AGGAGGAGCTGCACAGAAGCAGGGAGGTGCGCTGCATGCTGCAGTGTCCATCTGTGGAGGTGAGCTTTCT
GCCCCTGATCGTGAACACCGTGGCCCTGCCCGATGAGCTGTCCTACATCTGTACACACGGCGAGGACTGG
GATGTGGCCTATATCATCCACCTGTACCCTAGCCTGACCCTGCGCAATCTGCTGCCATATTCCCTGAGGT
ACCTGCTGGAGGGAACAGCAGAGACACACGAGCTGGCAGAGGGAAGCACAGCAGACGTGCTGCACAGCCG
GATCTCCGGAGAGATCATGGAGCTGGTGCTGGTGAAGTACCAGGGCAAGAACTGGAATGGCCACTTTCGC
ATCCGGGATACCCTGCCCGAGTTCTTTCCCGTGTGCTTCAGCTCCGACTCCACAGAGGTGACCACAGTGG
ATCTGTCTGTGCACGTGAGGAGGATCGGCAGCCGGATGGTGCTGAGCGTGTTCAGCCCTTATTGGCTGAT
CAACAAGACCACACGCGTGCTGCAGTACCGGTCCGAGGACATCCACGTGAAGCACCCAGCCGACTTTAGA
GATATCATCCTGTTCAGCTTCAAGAAGAAGAACATCTTCACAAAGAATAAGGTGCAGCTGAAGATCAGCA
CCTCCGCCTGGTCTAGCTCCTTTTCCCTGGATACCGTGGGCTCTTATGGCTGCGTGAAGTGTCCCGCCAA
CAATATGGAGTACCTGGTGGGCGTGTCTATCAAGATGTCTAGCTTTAACCTGAGCAGGATCGTGACCCTG
ACACCATTCTGCACCATCGCCAATAAGTCCTCTCTGGAGCTGGAGGTCGGAGAGATCGCATCCGACGGAT
CTATGCCCACAAACAAGTGGAATTATATCGCCAGCTCCGAGTGTCTGCCTTTCTGGCCAGAGTCTCTGAG
CGGCAAGCTGTGCGTGCGGGTGGTGGGATGTGAGGGCTCTAGCAAGCCCTTCTTTTACAACAGACAGGAT
AATGGCACCCTGCTGAGCCTGGAGGACCTGAACGGCGGCATCCTGGTGGATGTGAATACAGCCGAGCACA
GCACAGTGATCACCTTTTCCGACTATCACGAGGGCTCTGCCCCTGCCCTGATCATGAACCACACCCCATG
GGATATCCTGACATACAAGCAGTCCGGCTCTCCCGAGGAGATGGTGCTGCTGCCTAGGCAGGCAAGGCTG
TTTGCATGGGCAGACCCTACCGGAACAAGGAAGCTGACCTGGACATATGCAGCAAACGTGGGAGAGCACG
ACCTGCTGAAGGATGGCTGTGGCCAGTTCCCATACGACGCCAATATCCAGATCCACTGGGTGAGCTTTCT
GGATGGCAGACAGAGGGTGCTGCTGTTCACCGACGATGTGGCCCTGGTGTCCAAGGCCCTGCAGGCAGAG
GAGATGGAGCAGGCCGATTATGAGATCACACTGAGCCTGCACTCCCTGGGCCTGAGCCTGGTGAACAATG
AGAGCAAGCAGGAGGTGTCCTACATCGGCATCACCTCCTCTGGCGTGGTGTGGGAGGTGAAGCCAAAGCA
GAAGTGGAAGCCCTTCTCCCAGAAGCAGATCATCCTGCTGGAGCAGAGCTACCAGAAGCACCAGATCTCC
CGGGACCACGGCTGGATCAAGCTGGATAACAATTTTGAGGTGAACTTCGACAAGGATCCCATGGAGATGA
GGCTGCCAATCCGCTCCCCCATCAAGAGGGACTTTCTGTCTGGCATCCAGATCGAGTTCAAGCAGAGCTC
CCACCAGCGCAGCCTGCGGGCCAGACTGTACTGGCTGCAGGTGGATAACCAGCTGCCTGGCGCCATGTTT
CCAGTGGTGTTCCACCCAGTGGCACCACCAAAGTCTATCGCCCTGGACAGCGAGCCCAAGCCTTTTATCG
ACGTGAGCGTGATCACCAGATTCAATGAGTATTCTAAGGTGCTGCAGTTTAAGTACTTCATGGTGCTGAT
CCAGGAGATGGCCCTGAAGATCGACCAGGGCTTTCTGGGCGCCATCATCGCCCTGTTCACCCCTACCACA
GATCCAGAGGCCGAGCGGAGAAGGACAAAGCTGATCCAGCAGGACATCGATGCCCTGAACGCCGAGCTGA
TGGAGACATCCATGACCGACATGTCTATCCTGAGCTTCTTTGAGCACTTTCACATCTCTCCCGTGAAGCT
GCACCTGAGCCTGTCCCTGGGATCCGGAGGCGAGGAGTCTGATAAGGAGAAGCAGGAGATGTTCGCCGTG
CACTCTGTGAATCTGCTGCTGAAGAGCATCGGCGCCACCCTGACAGACGTGGACGATCTGATCTTTAAGC
TGGCCTACTATGAGATCCGCTATCAGTTCTACAAGCGGGATCAGCTGATCTGGAGCGTGGTGCGGCACTA
TTCCGAGCAGTTTCTGAAGCAGATGTACGTGCTGGTGCTGGGCCTGGACGTGCTGGGAAACCCCTTCGGC
CTGATCAGAGGCCTGAGCGAGGGAGTGGAGGCCCTGTTTTATGAGCCATTCCAGGGAGCAGTGCAGGGAC
CCGAGGAGTTTGCAGAGGGCCTGGTCATCGGCGTGCGGTCCCTGTTCGGACACACCGTGGGAGGAGCAGC
AGGAGTGGTGAGCAGAATCACCGGATCCGTGGGCAAGGGCCTGGCAGCCATCACAATGGACAAGGAGTAC
CAGCAGAAGCGCCGGGAGGAGCTGAGCAGACAGCCTAGGGACTTTGGCGATTCCCTGGCCAGAGGCGGCA
AGGGCTTCCTGAGGGGAGTGGTGGGAGGAGTGACAGGCATCATCACCAAGCCAGTGGAGGGAGCCAAGAA
GGAGGGAGCAGCAGGCTTCTTTAAGGGCATCGGCAAGGGCCTGGTGGGAGCAGTGGCCAGACCCACAGGC
GGCATCGTGGACATGGCCTCTAGCACCTTCCAGGGCATCCAGAGAGCCGCCGAGAGCACCGAGGAGGTGT
CCTCTCTGCGCCCTCCAAGGCTGATCCACGAGGACGGCATCATCCGGCCCTATGATAGACAGGAGTCCGA
GGGCTCTGATCTGCTGGAGAACCACATCAAGAAGCTGGAGGGCGAGACATACAGATATCACTGCGCCATC
CCTGGCTCCAAGAAGACAATCCTGATGGTGACCAATAGACGGGTGCTGTGCATCAAGGAGGTGGAGATCC
TGGGCCTGATGTGCGTGGACTGGCAGTGTCCCTTTGAGGATTTCGTGTTCCCCCCTTCTGTGAGCGAGAA
CGTGCTGAAGATCAGCGTGAAGGAGCAGGGCCTGTTCCACAAGAAGGACTCCGCCAATCAGGGCTGCGTG
AGAAAGGTGTACCTGAAAGACACCGCCACAGCCGAGAGGGCCTGTAACGCCATCGAGGATGCCCAGAGCA
CCCGCCAGCAGCAGAAACTGATGAAACAGAGCTCCGTGAGACTGCTGAGACCACAGCTGCCTTCCTGACT
CGAGCGGCCGCCACTGTGCTGGATATCTGCAGAATTCCACCACACTGGACTAGTGGATCCGAGCTCGGTA
CCAAGCTTAAGTTTAAACCGCTGATCAGCCTCGACTGTGCCTTCTAGTTGCCAGCCATCTGTTGTTTGCC
CCTCCCCCGTGCCTTCCTTGACCCTGGAAGGTGCCACTCCCACTGTCCTTTCCTAATAAAATGAGGAAAT
TGCATCGCATTGTCTGAGTAGGTGTCATTCTATTCTGGGGGGTGGGGTGGGGCAGGACAGCAAGGGGGAG
GATTGGGAAGACAATAGCAGGCATGCTGGGGATGCGGTGGGCTCTATGGCTTCTGAGGCGGAAAGAACCA
GCTGGGGCTCTAGGGGGTATCCCC
[124 nt withheld, positions 13465-13588]
C
[91 nt withheld, positions 13590-13680]
A
[49 nt withheld, positions 13682-13730]
CCTTTGACGTTGGAGTCCACGTTCTTT
[37 nt withheld, positions 13758-13794]
ACCCTATCTCGGTCTATTCTTTTGATTTATAAGGGATTTTGCCGATTTCGGCCTATTGGTTAAAAAATGA
GCTGATTTAACAAAAATTTAACGCGAATTAATTCTGTGGAATGTGTGTCAGTTAGGGTGTGGAAAGTCCC
CAGGCTCCCCAGCAGGCAGAAGTATGCAAAGCATGCATCTCAATTAGTCAGCAACCAGGTGTGGAAAGTC
CCCAGGCTCCCCAGCAGGCAGAAGTATGCAAAGCATGCATCTCAATTAGTCAGCAACCATAGTCCCGCCC
CTAACTCCGCCCATCCCGCCCCTAACTCCGCCCAGTTCCGCCCATTCTCCGCCCCATGGCTGACTAATTT
TTTTTATTTATGCAGAGGCCGAGGCCGCCTCTGCCTCTGAGCTATTCCAGAAGTAGTGAGGAGGCTTTTT
TGGAGGCCTAGGCTTTTGCAAAAAGCTCCCGGGAGCTTGTATATCCATTTTCGGATCTGATCAAGAGACA
GGATGAGGATCGTTTCGCATGATTGAACAAGATGGATTGCACGCAGGTTCTCCGGCCGCTTGGGTGGAGA
GGCTATTCGGCTATGACTGGGCACAACAGACAATCGGCTGCTCTGATGCCGCCGTGTTCCGGCTGTCAGC
GCAGGGGCGCCCGGTTCTTTTTGTCAAGACCGACCTGTCCGGTGCCCTGAATGAACTGCAGGACGAGGCA
GCGCGGCTATCGTGGCTGGCCACGACGGGCGTTCCTTGCGCAGCTGTGCTCGACGTTGTCACTGAAGCGG
GAAGGGACTGGCTGCTATTGGGCGAAGTGCCGGGGCAGGATCTCCTGTCATCTCACCTTGCTCCTGCCGA
GAAAGTATCCATCATGGCTGATGCAATGCGGCGGCTGCATACGCTTGATCCGGCTACCTGCCCATTCGAC
CACCAAGCGAAACATCGCATCGAGCGAGCACGTACTCGGATGGAAGCCGGTCTTGTCGATCAGGATGATC
TGGACGAAGAGCATCAGGGGCTCGCGCCAGCCGAACTGTTCGCCAGGCTCAAGGCGCGCATGCCCGACGG
CGAGGATCTCGTCGTGACCCATGGCGATGCCTGCTTGCCGAATATCATGGTGGAAAATGGCCGCTTTTCT
GGATTCATCGACTGTGGCCGGCTGGGTGTGGCGGACCGCTATCAGGACATAGCGTTGGCTACCCGTGATA
TTGCTGAAGAGCTTGGCGGCGAATGGGCTGACCGCTTCCTCGTGCTTTACGGTATCGCCGCTCCCGATTC
GCAGCGCATCGCCTTCTATCGCCTTCTTGACGAGTTCTTCTGAGCGGGACTCTGGGGTTCGAAATGACCG
ACCAAGCGACGCCCAACCTGCCATCACGAGATTTCGATTCCACCGCCGCCTTCTATGAAAGGTTGGGCTT
CGGAATCGTTTTCCGGGACGCCGGCTGGATGATCCTCCAGCGCGGGGATCTCATGCTGGAGTTCTTCGCC
CACCCCAACTTGTTTATTGCAGCTTATAATGGTTACAAATAAAGCAATAGCATCACAAATTTCACAAATA
AAGCATTTTTTTCACTGCATTCTAGTTGTGGTTTGTCCAAACTCATCAATGTATCTTATCATGTCTGTAT
ACCGTCGACCTCTAGCTAGAGCTTGGCGTAATCATGGTCATAGCTGTTTCCTGTGTGAAATTGTTATCCG
CTCACAATTCCACACAACATACGAGCCGGAAGCATAAAGTGTAAAGCCTGGGGTGCCTAATGAGTGAGCT
AACTCACATTAATTGCGTTGCGCTCACTGCCCGCTTTCCAGTCGGGAAACCTGTCGTGCCAGCTGCATTA
ATGAATCGGCCAACGCGCGGGGAGAGGCGGTTTGCGTATTGGGCGCTCTTCCGCTTCCTCGCTCACTGAC
TCGCTGCGCTCGGTCGTTCGGCTGCGGCGAGCGGTATCAGCTCACTCAAAGGCGGTAATACGGTTATCCA
CAGAATCAGGGGATAACGCAGGAAAGAACATGTGAGCAAAAGGCCAGCAAAAGGCCAGGAACCGTAAAAA
GGCCGCGTTGCTGGCGTTTTTCCATAGGCTCCGCCCCCCTGACGAGCATCACAAAAATCGACGCTCAAGT
CAGAGGTGGCGAAACCCGACAGGACTATAAAGATACCAGGCGTTTCCCCCTGGAAGCTCCCTCGTGCGCT
CTCCTGTTCCGACCCTGCCGCTTACCGGATACCTGTCCGCCTTTCTCCCTTCGGGAAGCGTGGCGCTTTC
TCATAGCTCACGCTGTAGGTATCTCAGTTCGGTGTAGGTCGTTCGCTCCAAGCTGGGCTGTGTGCACGAA
CCCCCCGTTCAGCCCGACCGCTGCGCCTTATCCGGTAACTATCGTCTTGAGTCCAACCCGGTAAGACACG
ACTTATCGCCACTGGCAGCAGCCACTGGTAACAGGATTAGCAGAGCGAGGTATGTAGGCGGTGCTACAGA
GTTCTTGAAGTGGTGGCCTAACTACGGCTACACTAGAAGAACAGTATTTGGTATCTGCGCTCTGCTGAAG
CCAGTTACCTTCGGAAAAAGAGTTGGTAGCTCTTGATCCGGCAAACAAACCACCGCTGGTAGCGGTGGTT
TTTTTGTTTGCAAGCAGCAGATTACGCGCAGAAAAAAAGGATCTCAAGAAGATCCTTTGATCTTTTCTAC
GGGGTCTGACGCTCAGTGGAACGAAAACTCACGTTAAGGGATTTTGGTCATGAGATTATCAAAAAGGATC
TTCACCTAGATCCTTTTAAATTAAAAATGAAGTTTTAAATCAATCTAAAGTATATATGAGTAAACTTGGT
CTGACAGTTACCAATGCTTAATCAGTGAGGCACCTATCTCAGCGATCTGTCTATTTCGTTCATCCATAGT
TGCCTGACTCCCCGTCGTGTAGATAACTACGATACGGGAGGGCTTACCATCTGGCCCCAGTGCTGCAATG
ATACCGCGAGACCCACGCTCACCGGCTCCAGATTTATCAGCAATAAACCAGCCAGCCGGAAGGGCCGAGC
GCAGAAGTGGTCCTGCAACTTTATCCGCCTCCATCCAGTCTATTAATTGTTGCCGGGAAGCTAGAGTAAG
TAGTTCGCCAGTTAATAGTTTGCGCAACGTTGTTGCCATTGCTACAGGCATCGTGGTGTCACGCTCGTCG
TTTGGTATGGCTTCATTCAGCTCCGGTTCCCAACGATCAAGGCGAGTTACATGATCCCCCATGTTGTGCA
AAAAAGCGGTTAGCTCCTTCGGTCCTCCGATCGTTGTCAGAAGTAAGTTGGCCGCAGTGTTATCACTCAT
GGTTATGGCAGCACTGCATAATTCTCTTACTGTCATGCCATCCGTAAGATGCTTTTCTGTGACTGGTGAG
TACTCAACCAAGTCATTCTGAGAATAGTGTATGCGGCGACCGAGTTGCTCTTGCCCGGCGTCAATACGGG
ATAATACCGCGCCACATAGCAGAACTTTAAAAGTGCTCATCATTGGAAAACGTTCTTCGGGGCGAAAACT
CTCAAGGATCTTACCGCTGTTGAGATCCAGTTCGATGTAACCCACTCGTGCACCCAACTGATCTTCAGCA
TCTTTTACTTTCACCAGCGTTTCTGGGTGAGCAAAAACAGGAAGGCAAAATGCCGCAAAAAAGGGAATAA
GGGCGACACGGAAATGTTGAATACTCATACTCTTCCTTTTTCAATATTATTGAAGCATTTATCAGGGTTA
TTGTCTCATGAGCGGATACATATTTGAATGTATTTAGAAAAATAAACAAATAGGGGTTCCGCGCACATTT
CCCCGAAAAGTGCCACCTGACGTC
Features (pLannotate 1.2.2; 20 found; start..end, strand, type, name):
     28..80      -  misc_feature   bom (fragment): basis of mobility region from pBR322
    235..614     +  enhancer       CMV enhancer: human cytomegalovirus immediate early enhancer
    615..818     +  promoter       CMV promoter: human cytomegalovirus (CMV) immediate early promoter
    814..847     +  LTR            5' LTR (truncated) (fragment): truncated 5' long terminal repeat (LTR) from HIV-1
    863..881     +  promoter       T7 promoter: promoter for bacteriophage T7 RNA polymerase
    921..13085   +  CDS            VPS13C: VP13C_HUMAN - Also known as KIAA1421 From Homo sapiens (Human).
  13195..13419   +  polyA_signal   bGH poly(A) signal: bovine growth hormone polyadenylation signal
  13423..13444   +  promoter       SV40 promoter (fragment): SV40 enhancer and early promoter
  13465..13893   +  rep_origin     f1 ori (sequence partly withheld): f1 bacteriophage origin of replication; arrow indicates direction of (+) strand synthesis
  13907..14236   +  promoter       SV40 promoter: SV40 enhancer and early promoter
  14303..15094   +  CDS            neo: KKA2_KLEPN - Also known as kan, nptII. Experimental evidence at protein level: Swiss-Prot protein existence level 1. Resistance to kanamycin, neomycin, paromomycin, ribostamycin, butirosin and gentamicin B. From Klebsiella pneumoniae.
  15118..15276   +  CDS            ble (fragment): BLE_KLEPN - Experimental evidence at protein level: Swiss-Prot protein existence level 1. Binding protein with a strong affinity to the bleomycin family of antibiotics. Binds to CL990; an antimitotic-antibiotic compound. From Klebsiella pneumoniae.
  15271..15392   +  polyA_signal   SV40 poly(A) signal: SV40 polyadenylation signal
  15463..15485   -  protein_bind   lac operator (fragment): The lac repressor binds to the lac operator to inhibit transcription in E. coli. This inhibition can be relieved by adding lactose or isopropyl-β-D-thiogalactopyranoside (IPTG). lac repressor encoded by lacI
  15489..15519   -  promoter       lac promoter: promoter for the E. coli lac operon
  15534..15555   -  protein_bind   CAP binding site: CAP binding activates transcription in the presence of cAMP. E. coli catabolite activator protein
  15568..15660   -  CDS            lacI (fragment): lac repressor; lacI; The lac repressor binds to the lac operator to inhibit transcription in E. coli. This inhibition can be relieved by adding lactose or isopropyl-β-D-thiogalactopyranoside (IPTG).
  15843..16431   -  rep_origin     ori: high-copy-number ColE1/pMB1/pBR322/pUC origin of replication
  16602..17462   -  CDS            AmpR: β-lactamase; bla; confers resistance to ampicillin, carbenicillin, and related antibiotics
  17463..17567   -  promoter       AmpR promoter: bla
