[The description below was written by a language model from this plasmid's Addgene catalogue record and pLannotate feature annotations shown in this document.]
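Description:
VPS13C^Halo is a mammalian expression plasmid of about 17.6 kb, built on the pcDNA3.1 backbone, that expresses human VPS13C (also known as BLTP5C or PARK23) carrying an internally placed HaloTag. It is propagated in E. coli through a high-copy ColE1/pUC-type origin and selected with ampicillin via the β-lactamase gene and its native promoter. An f1 origin is also present, as are small lac-region remnants typical of this backbone family. The short hits annotated as a truncated HIV-1 LTR, a bleomycin-resistance fragment and a bom fragment are probably backbone-derived sequence rather than functional elements.

The payload is a single very long open reading frame, spanning roughly 12.2 kb in the feature table. It is driven by the human cytomegalovirus immediate-early enhancer and promoter and terminated by the bovine growth hormone polyadenylation signal. A T7 promoter sits just upstream of the coding sequence. The annotation labels the whole reading frame as VPS13C and does not mark the Halo sequence separately, so the exact insertion position of the tag cannot be read from the record. The catalogue entry states only that the tag is internal rather than at either terminus. A second cassette, consisting of the SV40 early promoter, the neomycin phosphotransferase gene and the SV40 poly(A) signal, allows G418 selection of transfected mammalian cells.

HaloTag binds chloroalkane ligands covalently, so the fusion protein can be labelled with cell-permeable fluorescent dyes for live or fixed imaging. The associated study concerns this bridge-like lipid transport protein and its role in ER–lysosome contacts after lysosome damage, which suggests the plasmid is used to follow VPS13C localisation and recruitment in cultured cells.
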