Addgene plasmid #232864: VPS13C^Halo
Purpose: Expresses human VPS13C^Halo in mammalian cells
Depositing lab: Pietro De Camilli. Depositing organization: Yale University. Publication: The bridge-like lipid transport protein VPS13C/PARK23 mediates ER-lysosome contacts following lysosome damage. Wang X, Xu P, Bentley-DeSousa A, Hancock-Cerutti W, Cai S, Johnson BT, Tonelli F, Shao L, Talaia G, Alessi DR, Ferguson SM, De Camilli P. Nat Cell Biol. 2025 May;27(5):776-789. doi: 10.1038/s41556-025-01653-6. Epub 2025 Apr 10. PubMed 40211074.
Backbone
  Vector backbone: pcDNA3.1
  Vector type: Mammalian Expression
Growth in bacteria
  Bacterial resistance: Ampicillin, 100 μg/mL
  Growth temperature: 37°C
  Growth strain: DH5alpha
  Copy number: Unknown
Gene/Insert
  Gene/Insert name: VPS13C
  Species: H. sapiens (human)
  Entrez Gene: VPS13C (a.k.a. BLTP5C, PARK23)
  Tag / fusion protein: internal Halo
Terms and licenses: Academic/Nonprofit Terms; Industry Terms: Not Available to Industry
Depositor comments: Please visit https://doi.org/10.1101/2024.06.08.598070 for bioRxiv preprint.
How to cite: VPS13C^Halo was a gift from Pietro De Camilli (Addgene plasmid # 232864 ; http://n2t.net/addgene:232864 ; RRID:Addgene_232864)
